>Addgene plasmid #73647 | pOZ-FH-C Bach1 S990A | addgene full sequence | sequence record 240738 | Addgene NGS Result
TTGATTGATGTGTGTGTGTGTGATTGTGTTTGTGTGTGTGATTGTGTATATGTGTGTATGGTTGTGTGTG
ATTGTGTGTATGTATGTTTGTGTGTGATTGTGTGTGTGTGATTGTGCATGTGTGTGTGTGTGATTGTGTT
TATGTGTATGATTGTGTGTGTGTGTGTGTGTGTGTGTGTGTGTGTGTGTGTGTGTGTTGTGTATATATAT
TTATGGTAGTGAGAGGCAACGCTCCGGCTCAGGTGTCAGGTTGGTTTTTGAGACAGAGTCTTTCACTTAG
CTTGGAATTCACTGGCCGTCGTTTTACAACGTCGTGACTGGGAAAACCCTGGCGTTACCCAACTTAATCG
CCTTGCAGCACATCCCCCTTTCGCCAGCTGGCGTAATAGCGAAGAGGCCCGCACCGATCGCCCTTCCCAA
CAGTTGCGCAGCCTGAATGGCGAATGGCGCCTGATGCGGTATTTTCTCCTTACGCATCTGTGCGGTATTT
CACACCGCATATGGTGCACTCTCAGTACAATCTGCTCTGATGCCGCATAGTTAAGCCAGCCCCGACACCC
GCCAACACCCGCTGACGCGCCCTGACGGGCTTGTCTGCTCCCGGCATCCGCTTACAGACAAGCTGTGACC
GTCTCCGGGAGCTGCATGTGTCAGAGGTTTTCACCGTCATCACCGAAACGCGCGAGACGAAAGGGCCTCG
TGATACGCCTATTTTTATAGGTTAATGTCATGATAATAATGGTTTCTTAGACGTCAGGTGGCACTTTTCG
GGGAAATGTGCGCGGAACCCCTATTTGTTTATTTTTCTAAATACATTCAAATATGTATCCGCTCATGAGA
CAATAACCCTGATAAATGCTTCAATAATATTGAAAAAGGAAGAGTATGAGTATTCAACATTTCCGTGTCG
CCCTTATTCCCTTTTTTGCGGCATTTTGCCTTCCTGTTTTTGCTCACCCAGAAACGCTGGTGAAAGTAAA
AGATGCTGAAGATCAGTTGGGTGCACGAGTGGGTTACATCGAACTGGATCTCAACAGCGGTAAGATCCTT
GAGAGTTTTCGCCCCGAAGAACGTTTTCCAATGATGAGCACTTTTAAAGTTCTGCTATGTGGCGCGGTAT
TATCCCGTATTGACGCCGGGCAAGAGCAACTCGGTCGCCGCATACACTATTCTCAGAATGACTTGGTTGA
GTACTCACCAGTCACAGAAAAGCATCTTACGGATGGCATGACAGTAAGAGAATTATGCAGTGCTGCCATA
ACCATGAGTGATAACACTGCGGCCAACTTACTTCTGACAACGATCGGAGGACCGAAGGAGCTAACCGCTT
TTTTGCACAACATGGGGGATCATGTAACTCGCCTTGATCGTTGGGAACCGGAGCTGAATGAAGCCATACC
AAACGACGAGCGTGACACCACGATGCCTGTAGCAATGGCAACAACGTTGCGCAAACTATTAACTGGCGAA
CTACTTACTCTAGCTTCCCGGCAACAATTAATAGACTGGATGGAGGCGGATAAAGTTGCAGGACCACTTC
TGCGCTCGGCCCTTCCGGCTGGCTGGTTTATTGCTGATAAATCTGGAGCCGGTGAGCGTGGGTCTCGCGG
TATCATTGCAGCACTGGGGCCAGATGGTAAGCCCTCCCGTATCGTAGTTATCTACACGACGGGGAGTCAG
GCAACTATGGATGAACGAAATAGACAGATCGCTGAGATAGGTGCCTCACTGATTAAGCATTGGTAACTGT
CAGACCAAGTTTACTCATATATACTTTAGATTGATTTAAAACTTCATTTTTAATTTAAAAGGATCTAGGT
GAAGATCCTTTTTGATAATCTCATGACCAAAATCCCTTAACGTGAGTTTTCGTTCCACTGAGCGTCAGAC
CCCGTAGAAAAGATCAAAGGATCTTCTTGAGATCCTTTTTTTCTGCGCGTAATCTGCTGCTTGCAAACAA
AAAAACCACCGCTACCAGCGGTGGTTTGTTTGCCGGATCAAGAGCTACCAACTCTTTTTCCGAAGGTAAC
TGGCTTCAGCAGAGCGCAGATACCAAATACTGTTCTTCTAGTGTAGCCGTAGTTAGGCCACCACTTCAAG
AACTCTGTAGCACCGCCTACATACCTCGCTCTGCTAATCCTGTTACCAGTGGCTGCTGCCAGTGGCGATA
AGTCGTGTCTTACCGGGTTGGACTCAAGACGATAGTTACCGGATAAGGCGCAGCGGTCGGGCTGAACGGG
GGGTTCGTGCACACAGCCCAGCTTGGAGCGAACGACCTACACCGAACTGAGATACCTACAGCGTGAGCTA
TGAGAAAGCGCCACGCTTCCCGAAGGGAGAAAGGCGGACAGGTATCCGGTAAGCGGCAGGGTCGGAACAG
GAGAGCGCACGAGGGAGCTTCCAGGGGGAAACGCCTGGTATCTTTATAGTCCTGTCGGGTTTCGCCACCT
CTGACTTGAGCGTCGATTTTTGTGATGCTCGTCAGGGGGGCGGAGCCTATGGAAAAACGCCAGCAACGCG
GCCTTTTTACGGTTCCTGGCCTTTTGCTGGCCTTTTGCTCACATGTTCTTTCCTGCGTTATCCCCTGATT
CTGTGGATAACCGTATTACCGCCTTTGAGTGAGCTGATACCGCTCGCCGCAGCCGAACGACCGAGCGCAG
CGAGTCAGTGAGCGAGGAAGCGGAAGAGCGCCCAATACGCAAACCGCCTCTCCCCGCGCGTTGGCCGATT
CATTAATGCAGCTGGCACGACAGGTTTCCCGACTGGAAAGCGGGCAGTGAGCGCAACGCAATTAATGTGA
GTTAGCTCACTCATTAGGCACCCCAGGCTTTACACTTTATGCTTCCGGCTCGTATGTTGTGTGGAATTGT
GAGCGGATAACAATTTCACACAGGAAACAGCTATGACCATGATTACGCCAAGCTTTGCTCTTAGGAGTTT
CCTAATACATCCCAAACTCAAATATATAAAGCATTTGACTTGTTCTATGCCCTAGGGGGCGGGGGGAAGC
TAAGCCAGCTTTTTTTAACATTTAAAATGTTAATTCCATTTTAAATGCACAGATGTTTTTATTTCATAAG
GGTTTCAATGTGCATGAATGCTGCAATATTCCTGTTACCAAAGCTAGTATAAATAAAAATAGATAAACGT
GGAAATTACTTAGAGTTTCTGTCATTAACGTTTCCTTCCTCAGTTGACAACATAAATGCGCTGCTGAGAA
GCCAGTTTGCATCTGTCAGGATCAATTTCCCATTATGCCAGTCATATTAATTACTAGTCAATTAGTTGAT
TTTTATTTTTGACATATACATGTGAAAGTCCCCACCTGTAGGTTTGGCAAGCTAGCTTAAGTAACGCCAT
TTTGCAAGGCATGGAAAAATACATAACTGAGAATAGAAAAGTTCAGATCAAGGTCAGGAACAGATGGAAC
AGCTGAATATGGGCCAAACAGGATATCTGTGGTAAGCAGTTCCTGCCCCGGCTCAGGGCCAAGAACAGAT
GGTCCCCAGATGCGGTCCAGCCCTCAGCAGTTTCTAGAGAACCATCAGATGTTTCCAGGGTGCCCCAAGG
ACCTGAAATGACCCTGTGCCTTATTTGAACTAACCAATCAGTTCGCTTCTCGCTTCTGTTCGCGCGCTTC
TGCTCCCCGAGCTCAATAAAAGAGCCCACAACCCCTCACTCGGCGCGCCAGTCCTCCGATTGACTGAGTC
GCCCGGGTACCCGTGTATCCAATAAACCCTCTTGCAGTTGCATCCGACTTGTGGTCTCGCTGTTCCTTGG
GAGGGTCTCCTCTGAGTGATTGACTACCCGTCAGCGGGGGTCTTTCATTTGGGGGCTCGTCCGGGATCGG
GAGACCCCTGCCCAGGGACCACCGACCCACCACCGGGAGGTAAGCTGGCCAGCAACTTATCTGTGTCTGT
CCGATTGTCTAGTGTCTATGACTGATTTTATGCGCCTGCGTCGGTACTAGTTAGCTAACTAGCTCTGTAT
CTGGCGGACCCGTGGTGGAACTGACGAGTTCGGAACACCCGGCCGCAACCCTGGGAGACGTCCCAGGGAC
TTCGGGGGCCGTTTTTGTGGCCCGACCTGAGTCCAAAAATCCCGATCGTTTTGGACTCTTTGGTGCACCC
CCCTTAGAGGAGGGATATGTGGTTCTGGTAGGAGACGAGAACCTAAAACAGTTCCCGCCTCCGTCTGAAT
TTTTGCTTTCGGTTTGGGACCGAAGCCGCGCCGCGCGTCTTGTCTGCTGCAGCATCGTTCTGTGTTGTCT
CTGTCTGACTGTGTTTCTGTATTTGTCTGAAAATATGGGCCCGGGCCAGACTGTTACCACTCCCTTAAGT
TTGACCTTAGGTCACTGGAAAGATGTCGAGCGGATCGCTCACAACCAGTCGGTAGATGTCAAGAAGAGAC
GTTGGGTTACCTTCTGCTCTGCAGAATGGCCAACCTTTAACGTCGGATGGCCGCGAGACGGCACCTTTAA
CCGAGACCTCATCACCCAGGTTAAGATCAAGGTCTTTTCACCTGGCCCGCATGGACACCCAGACCAGGTC
CCCTACATCGTGACCTGGGAAGCCTTGGCTTTTGACCCCCCTCCCTGGGTCAAGCCCTTTGTACACCCTA
AGCCTCCGCCTCCTCTTCCTCCATCCGCCCCGTCTCTCCCCCTTGAACCTCCTCGTTCGACCCCGCCTCG
ATCCTCCCTTTATCCAGCCCTCACTCCTTCTCTAGGCGCCCCCATATGGCCATATGAGATCCTATATGGG
GCACCCCCGCCCCTTGTAAACTTCCCTGACCCTGACATGACAAGAGTTACTAACAGCCCCTCTCTCCAAG
CTCACTTACAGGCTCTCTACTTAGTCCAGCACGAAGTCTGGAGACCTCTGGCGGCAGCCTACCAAGAACA
ACTGGACCGACCGGTGGTACCTCACCCTTACCGAGTCGGCGACACAGTGTGGGTCCGCCGACACCAGACT
AAGAACCTAGAACCTCGCTGGAAAGGACCTTACACAGTCCTGCTGACCACCCCCACCGCCCTCAAAGTAG
ACGGCATCGCAGCTTGGATACACGCCGCCCACGTGAAGGCTGCCGACCCCGGGGGTGGACCATCCTCTAG
ACTGCCAGATCTTTAGCTCGAGGCCACCATGTCTTCAATGTGGTCTGAATATACAATTGGTGGGGTGAAG
ATTTACTTTCCTTATAAAGCTTACCCGTCACAGCTTGCTATGATGAATTCTATTCTCAGAGGATTAAACA
GCAAGCAACATTGTTTGTTGGAGAGTCCCACAGGAAGTGGAAAAAGCTTAGCCTTACTTTGTTCTGCTTT
AGCATGGCAACAATCTCTTAGTGGGAAACCAGCAGATGAGGGCGTAAGTGAAAAAGCTGAAGTACAATTG
TCATGTTGTTGTGCATGCCATTCAAAGGATTTTACAAACAATGACATGAACCAAGGAACTTCACGTCATT
TCAACTATCCAAGCACACCACCTTCTGAAAGAAATGGCACTTCATCAACTTGTCAAGACTCCCCTGAAAA
AACCACTCTGGCTGCAAAGTTATCTGCTAAGAAACAGGCATCCATATACAGAGATGAAAATGATGATTTT
CAAGTAGAGAAGAAAAGAATTCGACCCTTAGAAACTACACAGCAGATTAGAAAACGTCATTGCTTTGGAA
CAGAAGTACACAATTTGGATGCAAAAGTTGATTCAGGAAAGACTGTAAAACTCAACTCTCCACTGGAAAA
GATAAACTCCTTTTCGCCACAGAAACCCCCTGGCCACTGTTCTAGGTGCTGTTGTTCTACTAAACAAGGA
AACAGTCAAGAGTCATCGAATACCATTAAGAAGGATCATACAGGGAAATCCAAGATACCCAAAATATATT
TTGGGACACGCACACACAAGCAGATTGCTCAGATTACTAGAGAGCTCCGGAGGACGGCATATTCAGGGGT
TCCAATGACTATTCTTTCCAGCAGGGATCATACTTGTGTCCATCCTGAGGTAGTCGGTAACTTCAACAGA
AATGAGAAGTGCATGGAATTGCTAGATGGGAAAAACGGAAAATCCTGCTATTTTTATCATGGAGTTCATA
AAATTAGTGATCAGCACACATTACAGACTTTCCAAGGGATGTGCAAAGCCTGGGATATAGAAGAACTTGT
CAGCCTGGGGAAGAAACTAAAGGCCTGTCCATATTACACAGCCCGAGAACTAATACAAGATGCTGACATC
ATATTTTGTCCCTACAACTATCTTCTAGATGCACAAATAAGGGAAAGTATGGATTTAAATCTGAAAGAAC
AGGTTGTCATTTTAGATGAAGCTCATAACATCGAGGACTGTGCTCGGGAATCAGCAAGTTACAGTGTAAC
AGAAGTTCAGCTTCGGTTTGCTCGGGATGAACTAGATAGTATGGTCAACAATAATATAAGGAAGAAAGAT
CATGAACCCCTACGAGCTGTGTGCTGTAGCCTCATTAATTGGTTAGAAGCAAACGCTGAATATCTTGTAG
AAAGAGATTATGAATCAGCTTGTAAAATATGGAGTGGAAATGAAATGCTCTTAACTTTACACAAAATGGG
TATCACCACTGCTACTTTTCCCATTTTGCAGGGACATTTTTCTGCTGTTCTTCAAAAAGAGGAAAAAATC
TCACCAATTTATGGTAAAGAGGAGGCAAGAGAAGTACCTGTTATTAGTGCATCAACTCAAATAATGCTTA
AAGGACTTTTTATGGTACTTGACTATCTTTTTAGGCAAAATAGCAGATTTGCAGATGATTATAAAATTGC
GATTCAACAGACTTACTCCTGGACAAATCAGATTGATATTTCAGACAAAAATGGGTTGTTGGTTCTACCA
AAAAATAAGAAACGTTCACGACAGAAAACTGCAGTTCATGTGCTAAACTTTTGGTGCTTAAATCCAGCTG
TGGCCTTTTCAGATATTAATGGCAAAGTTCAGACCATTGTTTTGACATCTGGTACATTATCACCAATGAA
ATCCTTTTCGTCAGAACTTGGTGTTACATTTACTATCCAGCTGGAGGCTAATCATATCATTAAAAATTCA
CAGGTTTGGGTTGGTACCATTGGGTCAGGCCCCAAGGGTCGGAATCTCTGTGCTACCTTCCAGAATACTG
AAACATTTGAGTTCCAAGATGAAGTGGGAGCACTTTTGTTATCTGTGTGCCAGACTGTGAGCCAAGGAAT
TTTGTGTTTCTTGCCATCTTACAAGTTATTAGAAAAATTAAAAGAACGTTGGCTCTCTACTGGTTTATGG
CATAATCTGGAGTTGGTGAAGACAGTCATTGTAGAACCACAGGGAGGAGAAAAAACAAATTTTGATGAAT
TACTGCAGGTGTACTATGACGCAATCAAATACAAAGGAGAGAAAGATGGAGCTCTCCTGGTAGCAGTTTG
TCGTGGTAAAGTGAGTGAGGGTCTGGATTTCTCAGATGACAATGCCCGTGCTGTCATAACAATAGGAATT
CCTTTTCCAAATGTGAAAGATCTACAGGTTGAACTAAAACGACAATACAATGACCACCATTCAAAATTGA
GAGGTCTTCTACCTGGCCGTCAGTGGTATGAAATTCAAGCATACAGGGCCTTAAACCAGGCCCTTGGTAG
ATGTATTAGACACAGAAATGATTGGGGAGCTCTTATTCTAGTGGATGATCGCTTTAGGAATAACCCAAGT
CGCTATATATCTGGACTTTCTAAATGGGTACGGCAGCAGATTCAGCACCATTCAACCTTTGAAAGTGCAC
TGGAGTCCTTGGCTGAATTTTCCAAAAAGCATCAAAAAGTTCTTAATGTATCCATAAAGGACAGAACCAA
TATACAGGACAATGAGTCTACACTTGAAGTGACCTCTTTAAAGTATAGCACCCCGCCCTACTTACTGGAA
GCAGCAAGTCATCTATCACCAGAAAATTTTGTGGAAGATGAAGCAAAGATATGTGTCCAGGAACTACAGT
GTCCTAAAATTATTACCAAAAATTCACCTCTACCAAGTAGCATTATCTCCAGAAAGGAGAAAAATGATCC
AGTATTCCTGGAAGAAGCAGGGAAAGCAGAAAAAATTGTGATTTCCAGATCCACAGCCCCAACTTTCAAC
AAACAAACAAAGAGAGTTAGCTGGTCAAGCTTTAATTCTTTGGGACAGTATTTTACTGGTAAAATACCGA
AGGCAACACCTGAGCTCGGGTCATCAGAGAATAGTGCCTCTAGTCCTCCCCGTTTCAAAACAGAGAAGAT
GGAAAGTAAAACTGTTTTGCCCTTCACTGATAAATGTGAATCCTCAAATCTGACAGTAAACACATCGTTT
GGATCATGCCCTCAATCAGAAACCATTATTTCATCATTAAAGATTGATGCCACCCTTACTAGAAAAAATC
ATTCTGAACATCCGCTCTGTTCTGAAGAAGCCCTGGATCCAGACATTGAATTGTCTCTAGTAAGTGAAGA
AGATAAACAGTCCACTTCAAATAGAGATTTTGAAACAGAAGCAGAAGATGAATCTATCTATTTTACACCT
GAACTTTACGATCCTGAAGATACAGATGAAGAAAAAAATGACCTAGCTGAAACTGATAGAGGAAATAGAT
TGGCTAACAATTCAGATTGCATTTTAGCTAAAGACCTTTTTGAAATTAGAACTATAAAAGAAGTAGATTC
AGCCAGAGAAGTGAAAGCTGAGGATTGCATAGATACAAAGTTGAATGGAATTCTGCATATTGAAGAAAGT
AAAATTGATGACATTGATGGTAATGTAAAAACAACTTGGATAAATGAACTGGAACTGGGAAAAACTCATG
AAATAGAAATAAAGAACTTTAAACCATCTCCTTCCAAAAATAAAGGCATGTTTCCTGGTTTTAAGGCGGC
CGCTGGAGGAGACTACAAGGACGACGATGACAAGTCGGCCGCTGGAGGATACCCCTACGACGTGCCCGAC
TACGCCTAGGGCCGCATCGAGAGATCCGGGAGACACAACGGTTTCCCTCTAGCGGGATCAATTCCGCCCC
CCCCCCTAACGTTACTGGCCGAAGCCGCTTGGAATAAGGCCGGTGTGCGTTTGTCTATATGTTATTTTCC
ACCATATTGCCGTCTTTTGGCAATGTGAGGGCCCGGAAACCTGGCCCTGTCTTCTTGACGAGCATTCCTA
GGGGTCTTTCCCCTCTCGCCAAAGGAATGCAAGGTCTGTTGAATGTCGTGAAGGAAGCAGTTCCTCTGGA
AGCTTCTTGAAGACAAACAACGTCTGTAGCGACCCTTTGCAGGCAGCGGAACCCCCCACCTGGCGACAGG
TGCCTCTGCGGCCAAAAGCCACGTGTATAAGATACACCTGCAAAGGCGGCACAACCCCAGTGCCACGTTG
TGAGTTGGATAGTTGTGGAAAGAGTCAAATGGCTCTCCTCAAGCGTATTCAACAAGGGGCTGAAGGATGC
CCAGAAGGTACCCCATTGTATGGGATCTGATCTGGGGCCTCGGTGCACATGCTTTACATGTGTTTAGTCG
AGGTTAAAAAAACGTCTAGGCCCCCCGAACCACGGGGACGTGGTTTTCCTTTGAAAAACACGATAATACC
ATGGATTCATACCTGCTGATGTGGGGACTGCTCACGTTCATCATGGTGCCTGGCTGCCAGGCAGAGCTCT
GTGACGATGACCCGCCAGAGATCCCACACGCCACATTCAAAGCCATGGCCTACAAGGAAGGAACCATGTT
GAACTGTGAATGCAAGAGAGGTTTCCGCAGAATAAAAAGCGGGTCACTCTATATGCTCTGTACAGGAAAC
TCTAGCCACTCGTCCTGGGACAACCAATGTCAATGCACAAGCTCTGCCACTCGGAACACAACGAAACAAG
TGACACCTCAACCTGAAGAACAGAAAGAAAGGAAAACCACAGAAATGCAAAGTCCAATGCAGCCAGTGGA
CCAAGCGAGCCTTCCAGGTCACTGCAGGGAACCTCCACCATGGGAAAATGAAGCCACAGAGAGAATTTAT
CATTTCGTGGTGGGGCAGATGGTTTATTATCAGTGCGTCCAGGGATACAGGGCTCTACACAGAGGTCCTG
CTGAGAGCGTCTGCAAAATGACCCACGGGAAGACAAGGTGGACCCAGCCCCAGCTCATATGCACAGGTGA
AATGGAGACCAGTCAGTTTCCAGGTGAAGAGAAGCCTCAGGCAAGCCCCGAAGGCCGTCCTGAGAGTGAG
ACTTCCTGCCTCGTCACAACAACAGATTTTCAAATACAGACAGAAATGGCTGCAACCATGGAGACGTCCA
TATTTACAACAGAGTACCAGGTAGCAGTGGCCGGCTGTGTTTTCCTGCTGATCAGCGTCCTCCTCCTGAG
TGGGCTCACCTGGCAGCGGAGACAGAGGAAGAGTAGAAGAACAATCTAGAGGATCCGGATTAGTCCAATT
TGTTAAAGACAGGATATCAGTGGTCCAGGCTCTAGTTTTGACTCAACAATATCACCAGCTGAAGCCTATA
GAGTACGAGCCATAGATAAAATAAAAGATTTTATTTAGTCTCCAGAAAAAGGGGGGAATGAAAGACCCCA
CCTGTAGGTTTGGCAAGCTAGCTTAAGTAACGCCATTTTGCAAGGCATGGAAAAATACATAACTGAGAAT
AGAGAAGTTCAGATCAAGGTCAGGAACAGATGGAACAGCTGAATATGGGCCAAACAGGATATCTGTGGTA
AGCAGTTCCTGCCCCGGCTCAGGGCCAAGAACAGATGGAACAGCTGAATATGGGCCAAACAGGATATCTG
TGGTAAGCAGTTCCTGCCCCGGCTCAGGGCCAAGAACAGATGGTCCCCAGATGCGGTCCAGCCCTCAGCA
GTTTCTAGAGAACCATCAGATGTTTCCAGGGTGCCCCAAGGACCTGAAATGACCCTGTGCCTTATTTGAA
CTAACCAATCAGTTCGCTTCTCGCTTCTGTTCGCGCGCTTCTGCTCCCCGAGCTCAATAAAAGAGCCCAC
AACCCCTCACTCGGGGCGCCAGTCCTCCGATTGACTGAGTCGCCCGGGTACCCGTGTATCCAATAAACCC
TCTTGCAGTTGCATCCGACTTGTGGTCTCGCTGTTCCTTGGGAGGGTCTCCTCTGAGTGATTGACTACCC
GTCAGCGGGGGTCTTTCACATGCAGCATGTATCAAAATTAATTTGGTTTTTTTTCTTAAGTATTTACATT
AAATGGCCATAGTACTTAAAGTTACATTGGCTTCCTTGAAATAAACATGGAGTATTCAGAATGTGTCATA
AATATTTCTAATTTTAAGATAGTATCTCCATTGGCTTTCTACTTTTTCTTTTATTTTTTTTTGTCCTCTG
TCTTCCATTTGTTGTTGTTGTTGTTTGTTTGTTTGTTTGTTGGTTGGTTGGTTAATTTTTTTTTAAAGAT
CCTACACTATAGTTCAAGCTAGACTATTAGCTACTCTGTAACCCAGGGTGACCTTGAAGTCATGGGTAGC
CTGCTGTTTTAGCCTTCCCACATCTAAGATTACAGGTATGAGCTATCATTTTTGGTATATTGATTGATTG
A
Features (pLannotate 1.2.2; 21 found; start..end, strand, type, name):
    287..444     +  CDS            lacZα (fragment): LacZα fragment of β-galactosidase; lacZ fragment
    450..549     -  misc_feature   bom (fragment): basis of mobility region from pBR322
    651..686     -  CDS            rop (fragment): Rop protein, which maintains plasmids at low copy number; rop
    781..885     +  promoter       AmpR promoter: bla
    886..1746    +  CDS            AmpR: β-lactamase; bla; confers resistance to ampicillin, carbenicillin, and related antibiotics
   1917..2505    +  rep_origin     ori: high-copy-number ColE1/pMB1/pBR322/pUC origin of replication
   2688..2780    +  CDS            lacI (fragment): lac repressor; lacI; The lac repressor binds to the lac operator to inhibit transcription in E. coli. This inhibition can be relieved by adding lactose or isopropyl-β-D-thiogalactopyranoside (IPTG).
   2793..2814    +  protein_bind   CAP binding site: CAP binding activates transcription in the presence of cAMP. E. coli catabolite activator protein
   2829..2859    +  promoter       lac promoter: promoter for the E. coli lac operon
   2863..2885    +  protein_bind   lac operator (fragment): The lac repressor binds to the lac operator to inhibit transcription in E. coli. This inhibition can be relieved by adding lactose or isopropyl-β-D-thiogalactopyranoside (IPTG). lac repressor encoded by lacI
   3313..3828    +  LTR            3' LTR: 3' long terminal repeat from murine embryonic stem cell virus
   3892..4249    +  misc_feature   MMLV Ψ: packaging signal of Moloney murine leukemia virus (MMLV)
   4314..4730    +  CDS            gag (truncated): truncated Moloney murine leukemia virus (MMLV) gag gene lacking the start codon
   4740..5114    +  misc_feature   pol region: Moloney murine leukemia virus (MMLV) pol region containing the splice acceptor site
   5139..8885    +  CDS            BRIP1: FANCJ_HUMAN - Also known as BACH1, FANCJ. Experimental evidence at protein level: Swiss-Prot protein existence level 1. DNA-dependent ATPase and 5' to 3' DNA helicase required for the maintenance of chromosomal stability. Acts late in the Fanconi anemia pathway, after FANCD2 ubiquitination. Involved in the repair of DNA double-strand breaks by homologous recombination in a manner that depends on its association with BRCA1. From Homo sapiens (Human).
   8904..8924    +  CDS            FLAG (fragment): FLAG® epitope tag, followed by an enterokinase cleavage site
   9027..9588    +  misc_feature   IRES: internal ribosome entry site (IRES) of the encephalomyocarditis virus (EMCV)
   9591..10406   +  CDS            IL2RA: IL2RA_HUMAN - Experimental evidence at protein level: Swiss-Prot protein existence level 1. Receptor for interleukin-2. The receptor is involved in the regulation of immune tolerance by controlling regulatory T cells (TREGs) activity. TREGs suppress the activation and expansion of autoreactive T-cells. From Homo sapiens (Human).
  10418..10515   +  CDS            env (fragment): murine leukemia virus gPr80 envelope polyprotein precursor; env; proteolytically cleaved into gp70SU and p15TM subunits
  10557..10678   +  LTR            3' LTR (ΔU3) (fragment): self-inactivating 3' long terminal repeat (LTR) from Moloney murine leukemia virus
  10679..11148   +  LTR            LTR: long terminal repeat from Moloney murine leukemia virus
