[The description below was written by a language model from this plasmid's Addgene catalogue record and pLannotate feature annotations shown in this document.]
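Description:
pOZ-FH-C Bach1 S990A is a Moloney murine leukemia virus-based retroviral vector for stable expression of a tagged human protein in mammalian cells, built on the pOZ-FH-C backbone. In bacteria it is maintained through a high-copy ColE1/pUC-type origin and selected with ampicillin via the bla gene; remnants of lac and pBR322 sequences (lacZα, lacI, rop and bom fragments) are backbone leftovers with no apparent role.

The proviral unit begins with an upstream LTR, followed by the MMLV Ψ packaging signal, a truncated gag lacking its start codon, and a pol region carrying the splice acceptor, and it ends with a downstream MMLV LTR. The catalogue lists the promoter as unknown, and no separate internal promoter is annotated, so transcription is presumably LTR-driven. There is a naming discrepancy. The catalogue links the insert to the BTB/CNC transcription factor BACH1, but the feature table identifies the roughly 3.7 kb coding sequence as human BRIP1 (FANCJ, historically called BACH1, BRCA1-associated C-terminal helicase), a 5'-to-3' DNA helicase acting in Fanconi anemia and homologous recombination repair. This fits the stated S990A "BRCA binding mutant" description.

The insert is followed by a C-terminal FLAG tag. The catalogue lists a His tag as the second backbone tag, which the annotation does not detect. Downstream, an EMCV IRES drives translation of IL2RA from the same transcript, providing a cell-surface marker that can be used to identify or enrich transduced cells. The construct suits generating stable lines expressing the BRCA1-binding-deficient helicase and purifying the tagged protein and its partners.
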