Addgene plasmid #73647: pOZ-FH-C Bach1 S990A
Purpose: Retroviral expression of Bach1 S990A mutant (BRCA binding mutant).
Depositing lab: Sharon Cantor. Depositing organization: University of Massachusetts, Worcester.
Backbone
  Vector backbone: pOZ-FH-C
  Backbone manufacturer: Nakatani and Ogryzko, 2003
  Vector type: Mammalian Expression, Retroviral
Growth in bacteria
  Bacterial resistance: Ampicillin, 100 μg/mL
  Growth temperature: 37°C
  Growth strain: NEB Stable
  Copy number: Unknown
Gene/Insert
  Gene/Insert name: Bach1 (alt name: BTB and CNC homology 1, basic leucine zipper transcription factor 1)
  Species: H. sapiens (human)
  Mutation: S990A (BRCA binding mutant)
  Entrez Gene: BACH1 (a.k.a. BACH-1, BTBD24)
  Promoter: unknown
  Tag / fusion protein: His (C terminal on backbone); FLAG (C terminal on backbone)
  Cloning method: Unknown
  Sequencing primers: 5′ pBMN-5
Terms and licenses: Academic/Nonprofit Terms; Industry Terms: Not Available to Industry
How to cite: pOZ-FH-C Bach1 S990A was a gift from Sharon Cantor (Addgene plasmid # 73647 ; http://n2t.net/addgene:73647 ; RRID:Addgene_73647)
