>Addgene plasmid #73647 | pOZ-FH-C Bach1 S990A | addgene partial sequence | sequence record 138157 | pBMN5 5'-GCTTGGATACACGCCGC-3'
CTCTAGACTGCCAGATCTTTAGCTCGAGGCCACCATGTCTTCAATGTGGTCTGAATATACAATTGGTGGG
GTGAAGATTTACTTTCCTTATAAAGCTTACCCGTCACAGCTTGCTATGATGAATTCTATTCTCAGAGGAT
TAAACAGCAAGCAACATTGTTTGTTGGAGAGTCCCACAGGAAGTGGAAAAAGCTTAGCCTTACTTTGTTC
TGCTTTAGCATGGCAACAATCTCTTAGTGGGAAACCAGCAGATGAGGGCGTAAGTGAAAAAGCTGAAGTA
CAATTGTCATGTTGTTGTGCATGCCATTCAAAGGATTTTACAAACAATGACATGAACCAAGGAACTTCAC
GTCATTTCAACTATCCAAGCACACCACCTTCTGAAAGAAATGGCACTTCATCAACTTGTCAAGACTCCCC
TGAAAAAACCACTCTGGCTGCAAAGTTATCTGCTAAGAAACAGGCATCCATATACAGAGATGAAAATGAT
GATTTTCAAGTAGAGAAGAAAAGAATTCGACCCTTAGAAACTACACAGCAGATTAGAAAACGTCATTGCT
TTGGAACAGAAGTACACAATTTGGATGCAAAAGTTGATTCAGGAAAGACTGTAAAACTCAACTCTCCACT
GGAAAAGATAAACTCCTTTTCGCCACAGAAACCCCCTGGCCACTGTTCTAGGTGCTGTTGTTCTACTAAA
CAAGGAAACAGTCAAGAGTCATCGAATACCATTAAGAAGGATCATACAGGGAAATCCAAGATACCCAAAA
TATATTTTGGGACACGCACACACAAGCAGATTGCTCAGATTACTAGAGAGCTCCGGAGGACGGCATATTC
AGG
